>Addgene plasmid #158221 | pLenti-PalmGRET | addgene full sequence | sequence record 309022 | Addgene NGS Result
AGAGCGCACGAGGGAGCTTCCAGGGGGAAACGCCTGGTATCTTTATAGTCCTGTCGGGTTTCGCCACCTC
TGACTTGAGCGTCGATTTTTGTGATGCTCGTCAGGGGGGCGGAGCCTATGGAAAAACGCCAGCAACGCGG
CCTTTTTACGGTTCCTGGCCTTTTGCTGGCCTTTTGCTCACATGTTCTTTCCTGCGTTATCCCCTGATTC
TGTGGATAACCGTATTACCGCCTTTGAGTGAGCTGATACCGCTCGCCGCAGCCGAACGACCGAGCGCAGC
GAGTCAGTGAGCGAGGAAGCGGAAGAGCGCCCAATACGCAAACCGCCTCTCCCCGCGCGTTGGCCGATTC
ATTAATGCAGCTGGCACGACAGGTTTCCCGACTGGAAAGCGGGCAGTGAGCGCAACGCAATTAATGTGAG
TTAGCTCACTCATTAGGCACCCCAGGCTTTACACTTTATGCTTCCGGCTCGTATGTTGTGTGGAATTGTG
AGCGGATAACAATTTCACACAGGAAACAGCTATGACCATGATTACGCCAAGCGCGCAATTAACCCTCACT
AAAGGGAACAAAAGCTGGAGCTGCAAGCTTAATGTAGTCTTATGCAATACTCTTGTAGTCTTGCAACATG
GTAACGATGAGTTAGCAACATGCCTTACAAGGAGAGAAAAAGCACCGTGCATGCCGATTGGTGGAAGTAA
GGTGGTACGATCGTGCCTTATTAGGAAGGCAACAGACGGGTCTGACATGGATTGGACGAACCACTGAATT
GCCGCATTGCAGAGATATTGTATTTAAGTGCCTAGCTCGATACATAAACGGGTCTCTCTGGTTAGACCAG
ATCTGAGCCTGGGAGCTCTCTGGCTAACTAGGGAACCCACTGCTTAAGCCTCAATAAAGCTTGCCTTGAG
TGCTTCAAGTAGTGTGTGCCCGTCTGTTGTGTGACTCTGGTAACTAGAGATCCCTCAGACCCTTTTAGTC
AGTGTGGAAAATCTCTAGCAGTGGCGCCCGAACAGGGACTTGAAAGCGAAAGGGAAACCAGAGGAGCTCT
CTCGACGCAGGACTCGGCTTGCTGAAGCGCGCACGGCAAGAGGCGAGGGGCGGCGACTGGTGAGTACGCC
AAAAATTTTGACTAGCGGAGGCTAGAAGGAGAGAGATGGGTGCGAGAGCGTCAGTATTAAGCGGGGGAGA
ATTAGATCGCGATGGGAAAAAATTCGGTTAAGGCCAGGGGGAAAGAAAAAATATAAATTAAAACATATAG
TATGGGCAAGCAGGGAGCTAGAACGATTCGCAGTTAATCCTGGCCTGTTAGAAACATCAGAAGGCTGTAG
ACAAATACTGGGACAGCTACAACCATCCCTTCAGACAGGATCAGAAGAACTTAGATCATTATATAATACA
GTAGCAACCCTCTATTGTGTGCATCAAAGGATAGAGATAAAAGACACCAAGGAAGCTTTAGACAAGATAG
AGGAAGAGCAAAACAAAAGTAAGACCACCGCACAGCAAGCGGCCGCTGATCTTCAGACCTGGAGGAGGAG
ATATGAGGGACAATTGGAGAAGTGAATTATATAAATATAAAGTAGTAAAAATTGAACCATTAGGAGTAGC
ACCCACCAAGGCAAAGAGAAGAGTGGTGCAGAGAGAAAAAAGAGCAGTGGGAATAGGAGCTTTGTTCCTT
GGGTTCTTGGGAGCAGCAGGAAGCACTATGGGCGCAGCGTCAATGACGCTGACGGTACAGGCCAGACAAT
TATTGTCTGGTATAGTGCAGCAGCAGAACAATTTGCTGAGGGCTATTGAGGCGCAACAGCATCTGTTGCA
ACTCACAGTCTGGGGCATCAAGCAGCTCCAGGCAAGAATCCTGGCTGTGGAAAGATACCTAAAGGATCAA
CAGCTCCTGGGGATTTGGGGTTGCTCTGGAAAACTCATTTGCACCACTGCTGTGCCTTGGAATGCTAGTT
GGAGTAATAAATCTCTGGAACAGATTTGGAATCACACGACCTGGATGGAGTGGGACAGAGAAATTAACAA
TTACACAAGCTTAATACACTCCTTAATTGAAGAATCGCAAAACCAGCAAGAAAAGAATGAACAAGAATTA
TTGGAATTAGATAAATGGGCAAGTTTGTGGAATTGGTTTAACATAACAAATTGGCTGTGGTATATAAAAT
TATTCATAATGATAGTAGGAGGCTTGGTAGGTTTAAGAATAGTTTTTGCTGTACTTTCTATAGTGAATAG
AGTTAGGCAGGGATATTCACCATTATCGTTTCAGACCCACCTCCCAACCCCGAGGGGACCCGACAGGCCC
GAAGGAATAGAAGAAGAAGGTGGAGAGAGAGACAGAGACAGATCCATTCGATTAGTGAACGGATCTCGAC
GGTATCGGTTAACTTTTAAAAGAAAAGGGGGGATTGGGGGGTACAGTGCAGGGGAAAGAATAGTAGACAT
AATAGCAACAGACATACAAACTAAAGAATTACAAAAACAAATTACAAAATTCAAAATTTTATCGATAAGC
TTGGGAGTTCCGCGTTACATAACTTACGGTAAATGGCCCGCCTGGCTGACCGCCCAACGACCCCCGCCCA
TTGACGTCAATAATGACGTATGTTCCCATAGTAACGCCAATAGGGACTTTCCATTGACGTCAATGGGTGG
AGTATTTACGGTAAACTGCCCACTTGGCAGTACATCAAGTGTATCATATGCCAAGTACGCCCCCTATTGA
CGTCAATGACGGTAAATGGCCCGCCTGGCATTATGCCCAGTACATGACCTTATGGGACTTTCCTACTTGG
CAGTACATCTACGTATTAGTCATCGCTATTACCATGGTGATGCGGTTTTGGCAGTACATCAATGGGCGTG
GATAGCGGTTTGACTCACGGGGATTTCCAAGTCTCCACCCCATTGACGTCAATGGGAGTTTGTTTTGGCA
CCAAAATCAACGGGACTTTCCAAAATGTCGTAACAACTCCGCCCCATTGACGCAAATGGGCGGTAGGCGT
GTACGGTGGGAGGTCTATATAAGCAGAGCTCGTTTAGTGAACCGTCAGATCGCCTGGAGACGCCATCCAC
GCTGTTTTGACCTCCATAGAAGACACCGACTCTAGTCCAGTGTGGTGGAATTCTGCAGATATCAACAAGT
TTGTACAAAAAAGCAGGCTCCACCATGCTGTGCTGTATGAGAAGAACCAAACAGGTTGAAAAGAATGATG
AGGACCAAAAGATCATGGTGAGCAAGGGCGAGGAGCTGTTCACCGGGGTGGTGCCCATCCTGGTCGAGCT
GGACGGCGACGTAAACGGCCACAAGTTCAGCGTGTCCGGCGAGGGCGAGGGCGATGCCACCTACGGCAAG
CTGACCCTGAAGTTCATCTGCACCACCGGCAAGCTGCCCGTGCCCTGGCCCACCCTCGTGACCACCCTGA
CCTACGGCGTGCAGTGCTTCAGCCGCTACCCCGACCACATGAAGCAGCACGACTTCTTCAAGTCCGCCAT
GCCCGAAGGCTACGTCCAGGAGCGCACCATCTTCTTCAAGGACGACGGCAACTACAAGACCCGCGCCGAG
GTGAAGTTCGAGGGCGACACCCTGGTGAACCGCATCGAGCTGAAGGGCATCGACTTCAAGGAGGACGGCA
ACATCCTGGGGCACAAGCTGGAGTACAACTACAACAGCCACAACGTCTATATCATGGCCGACAAGCAGAA
GAACGGCATCAAGGTGAACTTCAAGATCCGCCACAACATCGAGGACGGCAGCGTGCAGCTCGCCGACCAC
TACCAGCAGAACACCCCCATCGGCGACGGCCCCGTGCTGCTGCCCGACAACCACTACCTGAGCACCCAGT
CCGCCCTGAGCAAAGACCCCAACGAGAAGCGCGATCACATGGTCCTGCTGGAGTTCGTGACCGCCGCCGG
GATCACTCTCGGCATGGACGAGCTGTACAAGGATATCTCCGGAGGTATGGTCTTCACACTCGAAGATTTC
GTTGGGGACTGGCGACAGACAGCCGGCTACAACCTGGACCAAGTCCTTGAACAGGGAGGTGTGTCCAGTT
TGTTTCAGAATCTCGGGGTGTCCGTAACTCCGATCCAAAGGATTGTCCTGAGCGGTGAAAATGGGCTGAA
GATCGACATCCATGTCATCATCCCGTATGAAGGTCTGAGCGGCGACCAAATGGGCCAGATCGAAAAAATT
TTTAAGGTGGTGTACCCTGTGGATGATCATCACTTTAAGGTGATCCTGCACTATGGCACACTGGTAATCG
ACGGGGTTACGCCGAACATGATCGACTATTTCGGACGGCCGTATGAAGGCATCGCCGTGTTCGACGGCAA
AAAGATCACTGTAACAGGGACCCTGTGGAACGGCAACAAAATTATCGACGAGCGCCTGATCAACCCCGAC
GGCTCCCTGCTGTTCCGAGTAACCATCAACGGAGTGACCGGCTGGCGGCTGTGCGAACGCATTCTGGCGT
AATTCTAGACCCAGCTTTCTTGTACAAAGTGGTTGATATCCAGCACAGTGGCGGCCGCTCGACAATCAAC
CTCTGGATTACAAAATTTGTGAAAGATTGACTGGTATTCTTAACTATGTTGCTCCTTTTACGCTATGTGG
ATACGCTGCTTTAATGCCTTTGTATCATGCTATTGCTTCCCGTATGGCTTTCATTTTCTCCTCCTTGTAT
AAATCCTGGTTGCTGTCTCTTTATGAGGAGTTGTGGCCCGTTGTCAGGCAACGTGGCGTGGTGTGCACTG
TGTTTGCTGACGCAACCCCCACTGGTTGGGGCATTGCCACCACCTGTCAGCTCCTTTCCGGGACTTTCGC
TTTCCCCCTCCCTATTGCCACGGCGGAACTCATCGCCGCCTGCCTTGCCCGCTGCTGGACAGGGGCTCGG
CTGTTGGGCACTGACAATTCCGTGGTGTTGTCGGGGAAGCTGACGTCCTTTCCATGGCTGCTCGCCTGTG
TTGCCACCTGGATTCTGCGCGGGACGTCCTTCTGCTACGTCCCTTCGGCCCTCAATCCAGCGGACCTTCC
TTCCCGCGGCCTGCTGCCGGCTCTGCGGCCTCTTCCGCGTCTTCGCCTTCGCCCTCAGACGAGTCGGATC
TCCCTTTGGGCCGCCTCCCCGCCTGGAATTCTACCGGGTAGGGGAGGCGCTTTTCCCAAGGCAGTCTGGA
GCATGCGCTTTAGCAGCCCCGCTGGGCACTTGGCGCTACACAAGTGGCCTCTGGCCTCGCACACATTCCA
CATCCACCGGTAGGCGCCAACCGGCTCCGTTCTTTGGTGGCCCCTTCGCGCCACCTTCTACTCCTCCCCT
AGTCAGGAAGTTCCCCCCCGCCCCGCAGCTCGCGTCGTGCAGGACGTGACAAATGGAAGTAGCACGTCTC
ACTAGTCTCGTGCAGATGGACAGCACCGCTGAGCAATGGAAGCGGGTAGGCCTTTGGGGCAGCGGCCAAT
AGCAGCTTTGCTCCTTCGCTTTCTGGGCTCAGAGGCTGGGAAGGGGTGGGTCCGGGGGCGGGCTCAGGGG
CGGGCTCAGGGGCGGGGCGGGCGCCCGAAGGTCCTCCGGAGGCCCGGCATTCTGCACGCTTCAAAAGCGC
ACGTCTGCCGCGCTGTTCTCCTCTTCCTCATCTCCGGGCCTTTCGACCTGCAGCCCAAGCTTACCATGAC
CGAGTACAAGCCCACGGTGCGCCTCGCCACCCGCGACGACGTCCCCAGGGCCGTACGCACCCTCGCCGCC
GCGTTCGCCGACTACCCCGCCACGCGCCACACCGTCGATCCGGACCGCCACATCGAGCGGGTCACCGAGC
TGCAAGAACTCTTCCTCACGCGCGTCGGGCTCGACATCGGCAAGGTGTGGGTCGCGGACGACGGCGCCGC
GGTGGCGGTCTGGACCACGCCGGAGAGCGTCGAAGCGGGGGCGGTGTTCGCCGAGATCGGCCCGCGCATG
GCCGAGTTGAGCGGTTCCCGGCTGGCCGCGCAGCAACAGATGGAAGGCCTCCTGGCGCCGCACCGGCCCA
AGGAGCCCGCGTGGTTCCTGGCCACCGTCGGCGTCTCGCCCGACCACCAGGGCAAGGGTCTGGGCAGCGC
CGTCGTGCTCCCCGGAGTGGAGGCGGCCGAGCGCGCCGGGGTGCCCGCCTTCCTGGAGACCTCCGCGCCC
CGCAACCTCCCCTTCTACGAGCGGCTCGGCTTCACCGTCACCGCCGACGTCGAGGTGCCCGAAGGACCGC
GCACCTGGTGCATGACCCGCAAGCCCGGTGCCTGACGCCCGCCCCACGACCCGCAGCGCCCGACCGAAAG
GAGCGCACGACCCCATGCATCTCGAGGGCCCGGTACCTTTAAGACCAATGACTTACAAGGCAGCTGTAGA
TCTTAGCCACTTTTTAAAAGAAAAGGGGGGACTGGAAGGGCTAGCTCACTCCCAACGAAGACAAGATCTG
CTTTTTGCTTGTACTGGGTCTCTCTGGTTAGACCAGATCTGAGCCTGGGAGCTCTCTGGCTAACTAGGGA
ACCCACTGCTTAAGCCTCAATAAAGCTTGCCTTGAGTGCTTCAAGTAGTGTGTGCCCGTCTGTTGTGTGA
CTCTGGTAACTAGAGATCCCTCAGACCCTTTTAGTCAGTGTGGAAAATCTCTAGCAGTAGTAGTTCATGT
CATCTTATTATTCAGTATTTATAACTTGCAAAGAAATGAATATCAGAGAGTGAGAGGAACTTGTTTATTG
CAGCTTATAATGGTTACAAATAAAGCAATAGCATCACAAATTTCACAAATAAAGCATTTTTTTCACTGCA
TTCTAGTTGTGGTTTGTCCAAACTCATCAATGTATCTTATCATGTCTGGCTCTAGCTATCCCGCCCCTAA
CTCCGCCCATCCCGCCCCTAACTCCGCCCAGTTCCGCCCATTCTCCGCCCCATGGCTGACTAATTTTTTT
TATTTATGCAGAGGCCGAGGCCGCCTCGGCCTCTGAGCTATTCCAGAAGTAGTGAGGAGGCTTTTTTGGA
GGCCTAGGGACGTACCCAATTCGCCCTATAGTGAGTCGTATTACGCGCGCTCACTGGCCGTCGTTTTACA
ACGTCGTGACTGGGAAAACCCTGGCGTTACCCAACTTAATCGCCTTGCAGCACATCCCCCTTTCGCCAGC
TGGCGTAATAGCGAAGAGGCCCGCACCGATCGCCCTTCCCAACAGTTGCGCAGCCTGAATGGCGAATGGG
[124 nt withheld, positions 7211-7334]
C
[91 nt withheld, positions 7336-7426]
A
[49 nt withheld, positions 7428-7476]
CCTTTGACGTTGGAGTCCACGTTCTTT
[37 nt withheld, positions 7504-7540]
ACCCTATCTCGGTCTATTCTTTTGATTTATAAGGGATTTTGCCGATTTCGGCCTATTGGTTAAAAAATGA
GCTGATTTAACAAAAATTTAACGCGAATTTTAACAAAATATTAACGCTTACAATTTAGGTGGCACTTTTC
GGGGAAATGTGCGCGGAACCCCTATTTGTTTATTTTTCTAAATACATTCAAATATGTATCCGCTCATGAG
ACAATAACCCTGATAAATGCTTCAATAATATTGAAAAAGGAAGAGTATGAGTATTCAACATTTCCGTGTC
GCCCTTATTCCCTTTTTTGCGGCATTTTGCCTTCCTGTTTTTGCTCACCCAGAAACGCTGGTGAAAGTAA
AAGATGCTGAAGATCAGTTGGGTGCACGAGTGGGTTACATCGAACTGGATCTCAACAGCGGTAAGATCCT
TGAGAGTTTTCGCCCCGAAGAACGTTTTCCAATGATGAGCACTTTTAAAGTTCTGCTATGTGGCGCGGTA
TTATCCCGTATTGACGCCGGGCAAGAGCAACTCGGTCGCCGCATACACTATTCTCAGAATGACTTGGTTG
AGTACTCACCAGTCACAGAAAAGCATCTTACGGATGGCATGACAGTAAGAGAATTATGCAGTGCTGCCAT
AACCATGAGTGATAACACTGCGGCCAACTTACTTCTGACAACGATCGGAGGACCGAAGGAGCTAACCGCT
TTTTTGCACAACATGGGGGATCATGTAACTCGCCTTGATCGTTGGGAACCGGAGCTGAATGAAGCCATAC
CAAACGACGAGCGTGACACCACGATGCCTGTAGCAATGGCAACAACGTTGCGCAAACTATTAACTGGCGA
ACTACTTACTCTAGCTTCCCGGCAACAATTAATAGACTGGATGGAGGCGGATAAAGTTGCAGGACCACTT
CTGCGCTCGGCCCTTCCGGCTGGCTGGTTTATTGCTGATAAATCTGGAGCCGGTGAGCGTGGGTCTCGCG
GTATCATTGCAGCACTGGGGCCAGATGGTAAGCCCTCCCGTATCGTAGTTATCTACACGACGGGGAGTCA
GGCAACTATGGATGAACGAAATAGACAGATCGCTGAGATAGGTGCCTCACTGATTAAGCATTGGTAACTG
TCAGACCAAGTTTACTCATATATACTTTAGATTGATTTAAAACTTCATTTTTAATTTAAAAGGATCTAGG
TGAAGATCCTTTTTGATAATCTCATGACCAAAATCCCTTAACGTGAGTTTTCGTTCCACTGAGCGTCAGA
CCCCGTAGAAAAGATCAAAGGATCTTCTTGAGATCCTTTTTTTCTGCGCGTAATCTGCTGCTTGCAAACA
AAAAAACCACCGCTACCAGCGGTGGTTTGTTTGCCGGATCAAGAGCTACCAACTCTTTTTCCGAAGGTAA
CTGGCTTCAGCAGAGCGCAGATACCAAATACTGTTCTTCTAGTGTAGCCGTAGTTAGGCCACCACTTCAA
GAACTCTGTAGCACCGCCTACATACCTCGCTCTGCTAATCCTGTTACCAGTGGCTGCTGCCAGTGGCGAT
AAGTCGTGTCTTACCGGGTTGGACTCAAGACGATAGTTACCGGATAAGGCGCAGCGGTCGGGCTGAACGG
GGGGTTCGTGCACACAGCCCAGCTTGGAGCGAACGACCTACACCGAACTGAGATACCTACAGCGTGAGCT
ATGAGAAAGCGCCACGCTTCCCGAAGGGAGAAAGGCGGACAGGTATCCGGTAAGCGGCAGGGTCGGAACA
GG
Features (pLannotate 1.2.2; 32 found; start..end, strand, type, name):
    307..399     +  CDS            lacI (fragment): lac repressor; lacI; The lac repressor binds to the lac operator to inhibit transcription in E. coli. This inhibition can be relieved by adding lactose or isopropyl-β-D-thiogalactopyranoside (IPTG).
    412..433     +  protein_bind   CAP binding site: CAP binding activates transcription in the presence of cAMP. E. coli catabolite activator protein
    448..478     +  promoter       lac promoter: promoter for the E. coli lac operon
    486..502     +  protein_bind   lac operator: The lac repressor binds to the lac operator to inhibit transcription in E. coli. This inhibition can be relieved by adding lactose or isopropyl-β-D-thiogalactopyranoside (IPTG). lac repressor encoded by lacI
    547..565     +  promoter       T3 promoter: promoter for bacteriophage T3 RNA polymerase
    593..819     +  promoter       RSV promoter: Rous sarcoma virus enhancer/promoter
    820..1000    +  LTR            5' LTR (truncated): truncated 5' long terminal repeat (LTR) from HIV-1
   1047..1172    +  misc_feature   HIV-1 Ψ: packaging signal of human immunodeficiency virus type 1
   1156..1519    +  CDS            HIV-1 gag (fragment): gag protein from human immunodeficiency virus 1; gag
   1665..1898    +  misc_feature   RRE: The Rev response element (RRE) of HIV-1 allows for Rev-dependent mRNA export from the nucleus to the cytoplasm.
   2275..2375    +  CDS            Rev (fragment): human immunodeficiency virus 1 (HIV-1) Rev protein; rev; enhances nuclear export of unspliced and incompletely spliced viral mRNAs
   2394..2510    +  misc_feature   cPPT/CTS: central polypurine tract and central termination sequence of HIV-1
   2533..2836    +  enhancer       CMV enhancer: human cytomegalovirus immediate early enhancer
   2837..3040    +  promoter       CMV promoter: human cytomegalovirus (CMV) immediate early promoter
   3145..3169    +  protein_bind   attB1: mutant version of attB; recombination site for the Gateway® BP reaction BP Clonase™
   3175..3234    +  CDS            Gap43 (fragment): NEUM_RAT - Experimental evidence at protein level: Swiss-Prot protein existence level 1. This protein is associated with nerve growth. It is a major component of the motile 'growth cones' that form the tips of elongating axons. Plays a role in axonal and dendritic filopodia induction (By similarity). From Rattus norvegicus (Rat).
   3235..3951    +  CDS            EGFP: EGFP is a basic (constitutively fluorescent) green fluorescent protein published in 1996, derived from Aequorea victoria. It is reported to be a rapidly-maturing weak dimer with moderate acid sensitivity.
   3967..4482    +  CDS            Nluc: NanoLuc® luciferase human codon-optimized
   4489..4513    -  protein_bind   attB2: mutant version of attB; recombination site for the Gateway® BP reaction BP Clonase™
   4544..5132    +  misc_feature   WPRE: woodchuck hepatitis virus posttranscriptional regulatory element
   5146..5645    +  promoter       PGK promoter: mouse phosphoglycerate kinase 1 promoter
   5666..6265    +  CDS            PuroR: puromycin N-acetyltransferase; pac from Streptomyces alboniger; confers resistance to puromycin
   6333..6470    +  CDS            nef (fragment): NEF_HV1LA - Experimental evidence at protein level: Swiss-Prot protein existence level 1. Extracellular Nef protein targets CD4(+) T-lymphocytes for apoptosis by interacting with CXCR4 surface receptors. From Human immunodeficiency virus type 1 group M subtype B (isolate Lai) (HIV-1).
   6456..6636    +  LTR            5' LTR (truncated): truncated 5' long terminal repeat (LTR) from HIV-1
   6708..6829    +  polyA_signal   SV40 poly(A) signal: SV40 polyadenylation signal
   6869..7004    +  rep_origin     SV40 ori: SV40 origin of replication
   7025..7043    -  promoter       T7 promoter: promoter for bacteriophage T7 RNA polymerase
   7051..7206    +  CDS            lacZα (fragment): LacZα fragment of β-galactosidase; lacZ fragment
   7211..7639    +  rep_origin     f1 ori (sequence partly withheld): f1 bacteriophage origin of replication; arrow indicates direction of (+) strand synthesis
   7692..7796    +  promoter       AmpR promoter: bla
   7797..8657    +  CDS            AmpR: β-lactamase; bla; confers resistance to ampicillin, carbenicillin, and related antibiotics
   8828..124     +  rep_origin     ori (across the origin): high-copy-number ColE1/pMB1/pBR322/pUC origin of replication
