[The description below was written by a language model from this plasmid's Addgene catalogue record and pLannotate feature annotations shown in this document.]
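Description:
pLenti-PalmGRET is a 9.3 kb lentiviral transfer plasmid for mammalian expression, built on the pLenti CMV Puro DEST (w118-1) backbone by Gateway recombination. In bacteria it is maintained as a high-copy plasmid through a ColE1/pUC-type origin with ampicillin resistance, and it also carries an f1 origin. The viral portion has a third-generation layout. An RSV promoter drives a truncated HIV-1 5′ LTR, followed by the Ψ packaging signal with a partial gag sequence, the Rev response element for Rev-dependent nuclear export of the genomic RNA, and the cPPT/CTS. A truncated 3′ LTR, annotated in the feature table as a second truncated 5′ LTR, and an SV40 poly(A) signal close the transfer unit. An SV40 origin lies just beyond it.

The payload sits between attB1 and attB2 sites downstream of the CMV enhancer/promoter. It is a synthetic fusion, PalmGFP-Nluc, of about 1.3 kb. It consists of a short N-terminal fragment of rat Gap43, which by the construct's name serves as a palmitoylation signal to anchor the protein to membranes, followed by EGFP and then human codon-optimized NanoLuc luciferase. Placing NanoLuc next to EGFP creates a bioluminescence resonance energy transfer (BRET) pair, so the reporter can be read by fluorescence or by luminescence. A WPRE follows the insert to enhance expression, and a separate mouse PGK promoter drives puromycin N-acetyltransferase for selection of transduced cells.

According to the record, the reporter is intended for pan-extracellular particle labelling. The range covers exomeres under 50 nm, small EVs such as exosomes, and medium and large EVs such as microvesicles. The associated publication title links it to multiresolution imaging of their biodistribution.
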