Addgene plasmid #158221: pLenti-PalmGRET
Purpose: BRET-based reporter to enable pan-extracellular particle labelling ranging from exomeres (< 50 nm) to small (< 200 nm; e.g. exosomes) and medium and large (> 200 nm; e.g. microvesicles) EVs.
Depositing lab: Charles P. Lai. Depositing organization: Institute of Atomic and Molecular Sciences, Academia Sinica. Publication: Multiresolution Imaging Using Bioluminescence Resonance Energy Transfer Identifies Distinct Biodistribution Profiles of Extracellular Vesicles and Exomeres with Redirected Tropism. Wu AY, Sung YC, Chen YJ, Chou ST, Guo V, Chien JC, Ko JJ, Yang AL, Huang HC, Chuang JC, Wu S, Ho MR, Ericsson M, Lin WW, Cheung CHY, Juan HF, Ueda K, Chen Y, Lai CP. Adv Sci (Weinh). 2020 Aug 16;7(19):2001467. doi: 10.1002/advs.202001467. eCollection 2020 Oct. PubMed 33042758.
Backbone
  Vector backbone: pLenti CMV Puro DEST (w118-1)
  Backbone size w/o insert (bp): 7973
  Total vector size (bp): 9292
  Vector type: Mammalian Expression, Lentiviral
  Selectable markers: Puromycin
Growth in bacteria
  Bacterial resistance: Ampicillin, 100 μg/mL
  Growth temperature: 30°C
  Growth strain: NEB Stable
  Growth instructions: 32-degree Celsius for 16-18 hours
  Copy number: High Copy
Gene/Insert
  Gene/Insert name: PalmGFP-Nluc
  Species: Synthetic
  Insert size (bp): 1309
  Promoter: CMV
  Cloning method: Gateway Cloning
  Sequencing primers: 5′ CGGTGGGAGGTCTATATAAGCAG; 3′ CATACGGGAAGCAATAGCATGA
Resource information
  A portion of this plasmid was derived from a plasmid made by: Addgene plasmid # 70185
Terms and licenses: Academic/Nonprofit Terms; Industry Terms: Not Available to Industry
How to cite: pLenti-PalmGRET was a gift from Charles P. Lai (Addgene plasmid # 158221 ; http://n2t.net/addgene:158221 ; RRID:Addgene_158221)
